>Addgene plasmid #217642 | pENTR-GFP-WT1 -KTS C terminal HA | addgene full sequence | sequence record 433565 | Addgene NGS Result
CTCGCTCTGCTAATCCTGTTACCAGTGGCTGCTGCCAGTGGCGATAAGTCGTGTCTTACCGGGTTGGACT
CAAGACGATAGTTACCGGATAAGGCGCAGCGGTCGGGCTGAACGGGGGGTTCGTGCACACAGCCCAGCTT
GGAGCGAACGACCTACACCGAACTGAGATACCTACAGCGTGAGCTATGAGAAAGCGCCACGCTTCCCGAA
GGGAGAAAGGCGGACAGGTATCCGGTAAGCGGCAGGGTCGGAACAGGAGAGCGCACGAGGGAGCTTCCAG
GGGGAAACGCCTGGTATCTTTATAGTCCTGTCGGGTTTCGCCACCTCTGACTTGAGCGTCGATTTTTGTG
ATGCTCGTCAGGGGGGCGGAGCCTATGGAAAAACGCCAGCAACGCGGCCTTTTTACGGTTCCTGGCCTTT
TGCTGGCCTTTTGCTCACATGTTCTTTCCTGCGTTATCCCCTGATTCTGTGGATAACCGTATTACCGCTA
GCATGGATCTCGGGGACGTCTAACTACTAAGCGAGAGTAGGGAACTGCCAGGCATCAAATAAAACGAAAG
GCTCAGTCGGAAGACTGGGCCTTTCGTTTTATCTGTTGTTTGTCGGTGAACGCTCTCCTGAGTAGGACAA
ATCCGCCGGGAGCGGATTTGAACGTTGTGAAGCAACGGCCCGGAGGGTGGCGGGCAGGACGCCCGCCATA
AACTGCCAGGCATCAAACTAAGCAGAAGGCCATCCTGACGGATGGCCTTTTTGCGTTTCTACAAACTCTT
CCTGTTAGTTAGTTACTTAAGCTCGGGCCCCAAATAATGATTTTATTTTGACTGATAGTGACCTGTTCGT
TGCAACAAATTGATAAGCAATGCTTTTTTATAATGCCAACTTTGTACAAAAAAGCAGGCTGGCGCCGGAA
CCAATTCAGTCGACGCCACCATGTTTCCTAACGCGCCCTACCTGCCCAGCTGCCTCGAGAGCCAGCCCGC
TATTCGCAATCAGGGTTACAGCACGGTCACCTTCGACGGGACGCCCAGCTACGGTCACACGCCCTCGCAC
CATGCGGCGCAGTTCCCCAACCACTCATTCAAGCATGAGGATCCCATGGGCCAGCAGGGCTCGCTGGGTG
AGCAGCAGTACTCGGTGCCGCCCCCGGTCTATGGCTGCCACACCCCCACCGACAGCTGCACCGGCAGCCA
GGCTTTGCTGCTGAGGACGCCCTACAGCAGTGACAATTTATACCAAATGACATCCCAGCTTGAATGCATG
ACCTGGAATCAGATGAACTTAGGAGCCACCTTAAAGGGAGTTGCTGCTGGGAGCTCCAGCTCAGTGAAAT
GGACAGAAGGGCAGAGCAACCACAGCACAGGGTACGAGAGCGATAACCACACAACGCCCATCCTCTGCGG
AGCCCAATACAGAATACACACGCACGGTGTCTTCAGAGGCATTCAGGATGTGCGACGTGTGCCTGGAGTA
GCCCCGACTCTTGTACGGTCGGCATCTGAGACCAGTGAGAAACGCCCCTTCATGTGTGCTTACCCAGGCT
GCAATAAGAGATATTTTAAGCTGTCCCACTTACAGATGCACAGCAGGAAGCACACTGGTGAGAAACCATA
CCAGTGTGACTTCAAGGACTGTGAACGAAGGTTTTCTCGTTCAGACCAGCTCAAAAGACACCAAAGGAGA
CATACAGGTGTGAAACCATTCCAGTGTAAAACTTGTCAGCGAAAGTTCTCCCGGTCCGACCACCTGAAGA
CCCACACCAGGACTCATACAGGTGAAAAGCCCTTCAGCTGTCGGTGGCCAAGTTGTCAGAAAAAGTTTGC
CCGGTCAGATGTATCCGTATGATGTGCCGGATTATGCGAATTAGTCCGCCATCACAACATGCATCAGAGA
AACATGACCAAACTCCAGCTGGCGCTTTGAGGGGTCTCCCTCGGGGACCGTTCAGTGTCCCAGGCAGCAC
AGTGTGTGAACTGCTTTCAAGTCTGACTCTCCACTCCTCCTCACTAAAAAGGAAACTTCAGTTGATCTTC
TTCATCCAACTTCCAAGACAAGATACCGGTGCTTCTGGAAACTACCAGGTGTGCCTGGAAGAGTTGGTCT
CTGCCCTGCCTACTTTTAGTTGACTCACAGGCCCTGGAGAAGCAGCTAACAATGTCTGGTTAGTTAAAAG
CCCATTGCCATTTGGTGTGGATTTTCTACTGTAAGAAGAGCCATAGCTGATCATGTCCCCCTGACCCTTC
CCTTCTTTTTTTATGCTCGTTTTCGCTGGGGATGGAATTATTGTACCATTTTCTATCATGGAATATTTAT
AGGCCAGGGCATGTGTATGTGTCTGCTAATGTAAACTTTGTCATGGTTTCCATTTACTAACAGCAACAGC
AAGAAATAAATCAGAGAGCAAGGCATCGGGGGTGAATCTTGTCTAACATTCCCGAGGTCAGCCAGGCTGC
TAACCTGGAAAGCAGGATGTAGTTCTGCCAGGCAACTTTTAAAGCTCATGCATTTCAAGCAGCTGAAGAA
AGAATCAGAACTAACCAGTACCTCTGTATAGAAATCTAAAAGAATTTTACCATTCAGTTAATTCAATGTG
AACACTGGCACACTGCTCTTAAGAAACTATGAAGATCTGAGATTTTTTTGTGTATGTTTTTGACTCTTTT
GAGTGGTAATCATATGTGTCTTTATAGATGTACATACCTCCTTGCACAAACGGAGGGGAATTCATTTTCA
TCACTGGGAGTGTCCTTAGTGTATAAAAACCATGCTGGTATATGGCTTCAAGTTGTAAAAATGAAAGCGA
CTTTAAAAGAAAATAGGGGATGGTCCAGGATCTCCACTGATAAGACTGTTTTTAAGTAACTTAAGGACCT
TTGGGTCTACAAGTATATGTGAAAAAAATGAGACTTACTGGGTGAGGAAATCCATTGTTTAAAGATGGTC
GTGTGTGTGTGTGTGTGTGTGTGTGTTGTGTTGTGTTTTGTTTTTTAAGGGAGGGAGTTTATTATTTACC
GTTGCTTGAAATTACTGTGTAAATATATGTCTGATAATGATTTGCTCTTTGACAACTAAAATTAGGACTG
TATAAGTACTAGATGCATCACTGGGTGTTGATCTTACAAGATATTGATGATAACACTTAAAATTGTAACC
TGCATTTTTCACTTTGCTCTCAATTAAAGTCTATTCAAAAGGTAATTCGCGGCCGCACTCGAGATATCTA
GACCCAGCTTTCTTGTACAAAGTGGTGATTCCCCCGGGCTGCAGGAATTCCGCCCCCCCCCCCTAACGTT
ACTGGCCGAAGCCGCTTGGAATAAGGCCGGTGTGCGTTTGTCTATATGTTATTTTCCACCATATTGCCGT
CTTTTGGCAATGTGAGGGCCCGGAAACCTGGCCCTGTCTTCTTGACGAGCATTCCTAGGGGTCTTTCCCC
TCTCGCCAAAGGAATGCAAGGTCTGTTGAATGTCGTGAAGGAAGCAGTTCCTCTGGAAGCTTCTTGAAGA
CAAACAACGTCTGTAGCGACCCTTTGCAGGCAGCGGAACCCCCCACCTGGCGACAGGTGCCTCTGCGGCC
AAAAGCCACGTGTATAAGATACACCTGCAAAGGCGGCACAACCCCAGTGCCACGTTGTGAGTTGGATAGT
TGTGGAAAGAGTCAAATGGCTCTCCTCAAGCGTATTCAACAAGGGGCTGAAGGATGCCCAGAAGGTACCC
CATTGTATGGGATCTGATCTGGGGCCTCGGTGCACATGCTTTACATGTGTTTAGTCGAGGTTAAAAAAAC
GTCTAGGCCCCCCGAACCACGGGGACGTGGTTTTCCTTTGAAAAACACGATGATAATATGGCCACAACCA
TGGTGAGCAAGGGCGAGGAGCTGTTCACCGGGGTGGTGCCCATCCTGGTCGAGCTGGACGGCGACGTAAA
CGGCCACAAGTTCAGCGTGTCTGGCGAGGGCGAGGGCGATGCCACCTACGGCAAGCTGACCCTGAAGTTC
ATCTGCACCACCGGCAAGCTGCCCGTGCCCTGGCCCACCCTCGTGACCACCCTGACCTACGGCGTGCAGT
GCTTCAGCCGCTACCCCGACCACATGAAGCAGCACGACTTCTTCAAGTCCGCCATGCCCGAAGGCTACGT
CCAGGAGCGCACCATCTTCTTCAAGGACGACGGCAACTACAAGACCCGCGCCGAGGTGAAGTTCGAGGGC
GACACCCTGGTGAACCGCATCGAGCTGAAGGGCATCGACTTCAAGGAGGACGGCAACATCCTGGGGCACA
AGCTGGAGTACAACTACAACAGCCACAACGTCTATATCATGGCCGACAAGCAGAAGAACGGCATCAAGGC
GAACTTCAAGATCCGCCACAACATCGAGGACGGCAGCGTGCAGCTCGCCGACCACTACCAGCAGAACACC
CCCATCGGCGACGGCCCCGTGCTGCTGCCCGACAACCACTACCTGAGCACCCAGTCCGCCCTGAGCAAAG
ACCCCAACGAGAAGCGCGATCACATGGTCCTGCTGGAGTTCGTGACCGCCGCCGGGATCACTCTCGGCAT
GGACGAGCTGTACAAGTAATGAATTAATTAAGAATTATCAAGCTTATCGATACCGTCGAGATATCTAGAC
CCAGCTTTCTTGTACAAAGTTGGCATTATAAGAAAGCATTGCTTATCAATTTGTTGCAACGAACAGGTCA
CTATCAGTCAAAATAAAATCATTATTTGCCATCCAGCTGCAGCTCTGGCCCGTGTCTCAAAATCTCTGAT
GTTACATTGCACAAGATAAAAATATATCATCATGAACAATAAAACTGTCTGCTTACATAAACAGTAATAC
AAGGGGTGTTATGAGCCATATTCAACGGGAAACGTCGAGGCCGCGATTAAATTCCAACATGGATGCTGAT
TTATATGGGTATAAATGGGCTCGCGATAATGTCGGGCAATCAGGTGCGACAATCTATCGCTTGTATGGGA
AGCCCGATGCGCCAGAGTTGTTTCTGAAACATGGCAAAGGTAGCGTTGCCAATGATGTTACAGATGAGAT
GGTCAGACTAAACTGGCTGACGGAATTTATGCCTCTTCCGACCATCAAGCATTTTATCCGTACTCCTGAT
GATGCATGGTTACTCACCACTGCGATCCCCGGAAAAACAGCATTCCAGGTATTAGAAGAATATCCTGATT
CAGGTGAAAATATTGTTGATGCGCTGGCAGTGTTCCTGCGCCGGTTGCATTCGATTCCTGTTTGTAATTG
TCCTTTTAACAGCGATCGCGTATTTCGTCTCGCTCAGGCGCAATCACGAATGAATAACGGTTTGGTTGAT
GCGAGTGATTTTGATGACGAGCGTAATGGCTGGCCTGTTGAACAAGTCTGGAAAGAAATGCATAAACTTT
TGCCATTCTCACCGGATTCAGTCGTCACTCATGGTGATTTCTCACTTGATAACCTTATTTTTGACGAGGG
GAAATTAATAGGTTGTATTGATGTTGGACGAGTCGGAATCGCAGACCGATACCAGGATCTTGCCATCCTA
TGGAACTGCCTCGGTGAGTTTTCTCCTTCATTACAGAAACGGCTTTTTCAAAAATATGGTATTGATAATC
CTGATATGAATAAATTGCAGTTTCATTTGATGCTCGATGAGTTTTTCTAATCAGAATTGGTTAATTGGTT
GTAACATTATTCAGATTGGGCCCCGTTCCACTGAGCGTCAGACCCCGTAGAAAAGATCAAAGGATCTTCT
TGAGATCCTTTTTTTCTGCGCGTAATCTGCTGCTTGCAAACAAAAAAACCACCGCTACCAGCGGTGGTTT
GTTTGCCGGATCAAGAGCTACCAACTCTTTTTCCGAAGGTAACTGGCTTCAGCAGAGCGCAGATACCAAA
TACTGTTCTTCTAGTGTAGCCGTAGTTAGGCCACCACTTCAAGAACTCTGTAGCACCGCCTACATAC
Features (pLannotate 1.2.2; 12 found; start..end, strand, type, name):
    549..592     -  terminator     rrnB T1 terminator: Escherichia coli rrnB; transcription terminator T1 from the E. coli rrnB gene
    724..751     +  terminator     rrnB T2 terminator: transcription terminator T2 from the E. coli rrnB gene
    801..900     +  protein_bind   attL1: mutant version of attL; recombination site for the Gateway® LR reaction LR Clonase™
    895..1917    +  CDS            WT1 (fragment): WT1_HUMAN - Experimental evidence at protein level: Swiss-Prot protein existence level 1. Transcription factor that plays an important role in cellular development and cell survival (PubMed:7862533). Recognizes and binds to the DNA sequence 5'-GCG(T/G)GGGCG-3' (PubMed:7862533, PubMed:17716689, PubMed:25258363). Regulates the expression of numerous target genes, including EPO. Plays an essential role for development of the urogenital system. It has a tumor suppressor as well as an oncogenic role in tumor formation. Function may be isoform-specific: isoforms lacking the KTS motif may act as tran
   3222..3246    -  protein_bind   attB2: mutant version of attB; recombination site for the Gateway® BP reaction BP Clonase™
   3250..3270    +  misc_feature   MCS (fragment): pBluescript multiple cloning site
   3374..3836    +  misc_feature   IRES: internal ribosome entry site (IRES) of the encephalomyocarditis virus (EMCV)
   3850..4569    +  CDS            EGFP: the original enhanced GFP (Yang et al., 1996) mammalian codon-optimized
   4586..4609    +  misc_feature   MCS (fragment): pBluescript multiple cloning site
   4619..4718    -  protein_bind   attL2: mutant version of attL; recombination site for the Gateway® LR reaction LR Clonase™
   4841..5650    +  CDS            KanR: aminoglycoside phosphotransferase; aph(3')-Ia; confers resistance to kanamycin in bacteria or G418 (Geneticin®) in eukaryotes
   5740..381     +  rep_origin     ori (across the origin): high-copy-number ColE1/pMB1/pBR322/pUC origin of replication
