[The description below was written by a language model from this plasmid's Addgene catalogue record and pLannotate feature annotations shown in this document.]
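Description:
pENTR-GFP-WT1 -KTS C terminal HA is a Gateway entry clone built on a pENTR backbone. It is maintained in E. coli through a high-copy ColE1/pUC-type origin and selected with kanamycin via the aph(3')-Ia KanR gene. As in other pENTR vectors, rrnB T1 and T2 transcription terminators sit upstream of the recombination cassette, insulating the insert from read-through transcription in bacteria. No eukaryotic promoter is annotated, as expected for an entry vector. Expression depends on the destination vector into which the cassette is moved.

The transferable unit lies between attL1 and attL2, the sites used by LR Clonase. It begins with the human WT1 coding sequence in its -KTS isoform form, lacking the three residues KTS (p.408_410del) between zinc fingers, which the catalogue lists as carrying a C-terminal HA epitope tag. The automated annotation marks only a WT1 fragment immediately after attL1 and does not call the HA tag. It also leaves over a kilobase between that fragment and the next feature unannotated, so the remainder of the insert cannot be detailed from the table. Downstream are a residual attB2 site, pBluescript polylinker fragments, an EMCV IRES and EGFP. After LR recombination, a single transcript should therefore yield both HA-tagged WT1 and, by cap-independent translation, EGFP as a marker of expressing cells.

The stated purpose is to provide WT1 -KTS with an HA tag for Gateway cloning. The associated work concerns isoform-specific roles of WT1 in acute myeloid leukemia, where the tag would allow detection or immunoprecipitation of this isoform.
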