Addgene plasmid #217642: pENTR-GFP-WT1 -KTS C terminal HA
Purpose: Entry vector with WT1 -KTS mutant with C terminal HA for gateway cloning
Depositing lab: Constanze Bonifer. Depositing organization: University of Birmingham. Publication: Isoform-specific and signaling-dependent propagation of acute myeloid leukemia by Wilms tumor 1. Potluri S, Assi SA, Chin PS, Coleman DJL, Pickin A, Moriya S, Seki N, Heidenreich O, Cockerill PN, Bonifer C. Cell Rep. 2021 Apr 20;35(3):109010. doi: 10.1016/j.celrep.2021.109010. PubMed 33882316.
Backbone
  Vector backbone: pENTR
  Vector type: Gateway cloning
Growth in bacteria
  Bacterial resistance: Kanamycin, 50 μg/mL
  Growth temperature: 37°C
  Growth strain: NEB Stable
  Copy number: High Copy
Gene/Insert
  Gene/Insert name: WT1 -KTS isoform
  Species: H. sapiens (human)
  Mutation: p.408_410delKTS
  Entrez Gene: WT1 (a.k.a. AWT1, GUD, NPHS4, WAGR, WIT-2, WT-1, WT33)
  Tag / fusion protein: HA (C terminal on insert)
  Cloning method: Restriction Enzyme; 5′ cloning site unknown (unknown if destroyed)
Terms and licenses: Academic/Nonprofit Terms; Industry Terms: Not Available to Industry
How to cite: pENTR-GFP-WT1 -KTS C terminal HA was a gift from Constanze Bonifer (Addgene plasmid # 217642 ; http://n2t.net/addgene:217642 ; RRID:Addgene_217642)
